>Addgene plasmid #118323 | Flag-Rap1b V12 | addgene full sequence | sequence record 227285 | Addgene NGS Result
GAGTAGTGCGCGAGCAAAATTTAAGCTACAACAAGGCAAGGCTTGACCGACAATTGCATGAAGAATCTGC
TTAGGGTTAGGCGTTTTGCGCTGCTTCGCGATGTACGGGCCAGATATACGCGTTGACATTGATTATTGAC
TAGTTATTAATAGTAATCAATTACGGGGTCATTAGTTCATAGCCCATATATGGAGTTCCGCGTTACATAA
CTTACGGTAAATGGCCCGCCTGGCTGACCGCCCAACGACCCCCGCCCATTGACGTCAATAATGACGTATG
TTCCCATAGTAACGCCAATAGGGACTTTCCATTGACGTCAATGGGTGGAGTATTTACGGTAAACTGCCCA
CTTGGCAGTACATCAAGTGTATCATATGCCAAGTACGCCCCCTATTGACGTCAATGACGGTAAATGGCCC
GCCTGGCATTATGCCCAGTACATGACCTTATGGGACTTTCCTACTTGGCAGTACATCTACGTATTAGTCA
TCGCTATTACCATGGTGATGCGGTTTTGGCAGTACATCAATGGGCGTGGATAGCGGTTTGACTCACGGGG
ATTTCCAAGTCTCCACCCCATTGACGTCAATGGGAGTTTGTTTTGGCACCAAAATCAACGGGACTTTCCA
AAATGTCGTAACAACTCCGCCCCATTGACGCAAATGGGCGGTAGGCGTGTACGGTGGGAGGTCTATATAA
GCAGAGCTCTCTGGCTAACTAGAGAACCCACTGCTTACTGGCTTATCGAAATTAATACGACTCACTATAG
GGAGACCCAAGCTTGGTACCGAGCTCGGATCCGCCACCATGGACTACAAGGACGACGATGACAAGGACTA
CAAGGACGACGATGACAAGAATTCTCGTGAGTATAAGCTAGTCGTTCTTGGCTCTGTAGGCGTTGGAAAA
TCTGCTCTGACTGTACAGTTTGTTCAAGGAATTTTTGTTGAAAAATATGATCCTACGATAGAAGATTCTT
ATAGAAAGCAAGTTGAAGTAGATGCACAGCAGTGTATGCTTGAAATCTTGGATACTGCAGGAACGGAACA
ATTCACAGCAATGAGGGATTTGTACATGAAAAATGGACAAGGCTTTGCGTTAGTTTATTCCATCACAGCA
CAGTCCACATTTAATGATTTACAAGATCTGAGAGAACAGATACTTCGAGTTAAAGACACGGATGATGTTC
CAATGATTCTGGTTGGTAATAAGTGTGACTTGGAAGATGAAAGAGTTGTAGGAAAGGAACAAGGTCAAAA
TCTAGCAAGACAGTGGAACAACTGTGCATTCTTAGAATCCTCTGCAAAATCAAAAATAAATGTTAATGAG
ATCTTTTATGACCTAGTGCGACAAATTAACAGAAAAACTCCAGTGCCTGGGAAGGCCCGCAAAAAGTCAT
CATGTCAGCTGCTTTAATCTAGAGGGCCCTATTCTATAGTGTCACCTAAATGCTAGAGCTCGCTGATCAG
CCTCGACTGTGCCTTCTAGTTGCCAGCCATCTGTTGTTTGCCCCTCCCCCGTGCCTTCCTTGACCCTGGA
AGGTGCCACTCCCACTGTCCTTTCCTAATAAAATGAGGAAATTGCATCGCATTGTCTGAGTAGGTGTCAT
TCTATTCTGGGGGGTGGGGTGGGGCAGGACAGCAAGGGGGAGGATTGGGAAGACAATAGCAGGCATGCTG
GGGATGCGGTGGGCTCTATGGCTTCTGAGGCGGAAAGAACCAGCTGGGGCTCTAGGGGGTATCCCC
[124 nt withheld, positions 1747-1870]
C
[91 nt withheld, positions 1872-1962]
A
[49 nt withheld, positions 1964-2012]
CCTTTGACGTTGGAGTCCACGTTCTTT
[37 nt withheld, positions 2040-2076]
ACCCTATCTCGGTCTATTCTTTTGATTTATAAGGGATTTTGCCGATTTCGGCCTATTGGTTAAAAAATGA
GCTGATTTAACAAAAATTTAACGCGAATTAATTCTGTGGAATGTGTGTCAGTTAGGGTGTGGAAAGTCCC
CAGGCTCCCCAGCAGGCAGAAGTATGCAAAGCATGCATCTCAATTAGTCAGCAACCAGGTGTGGAAAGTC
CCCAGGCTCCCCAGCAGGCAGAAGTATGCAAAGCATGCATCTCAATTAGTCAGCAACCATAGTCCCGCCC
CTAACTCCGCCCATCCCGCCCCTAACTCCGCCCAGTTCCGCCCATTCTCCGCCCCATGGCTGACTAATTT
TTTTTATTTATGCAGAGGCCGAGGCCGCCTCTGCCTCTGAGCTATTCCAGAAGTAGTGAGGAGGCTTTTT
TGGAGGCCTAGGCTTTTGCAAAAAGCTCCCGGGAGCTTGTATATCCATTTTCGGATCTGATCAAGAGACA
GGATGAGGATCGTTTCGCATGATTGAACAAGATGGATTGCACGCAGGTTCTCCGGCCGCTTGGGTGGAGA
GGCTATTCGGCTATGACTGGGCACAACAGACAATCGGCTGCTCTGATGCCGCCGTGTTCCGGCTGTCAGC
GCAGGGGCGCCCGGTTCTTTTTGTCAAGACCGACCTGTCCGGTGCCCTGAATGAACTGCAGGACGAGGCA
GCGCGGCTATCGTGGCTGGCCACGACGGGCGTTCCTTGCGCAGCTGTGCTCGACGTTGTCACTGAAGCGG
GAAGGGACTGGCTGCTATTGGGCGAAGTGCCGGGGCAGGATCTCCTGTCATCTCACCTTGCTCCTGCCGA
GAAAGTATCCATCATGGCTGATGCAATGCGGCGGCTGCATACGCTTGATCCGGCTACCTGCCCATTCGAC
CACCAAGCGAAACATCGCATCGAGCGAGCACGTACTCGGATGGAAGCCGGTCTTGTCGATCAGGATGATC
TGGACGAAGAGCATCAGGGGCTCGCGCCAGCCGAACTGTTCGCCAGGCTCAAGGCGCGCATGCCCGACGG
CGAGGATCTCGTCGTGACCCATGGCGATGCCTGCTTGCCGAATATCATGGTGGAAAATGGCCGCTTTTCT
GGATTCATCGACTGTGGCCGGCTGGGTGTGGCGGACCGCTATCAGGACATAGCGTTGGCTACCCGTGATA
TTGCTGAAGAGCTTGGCGGCGAATGGGCTGACCGCTTCCTCGTGCTTTACGGTATCGCCGCTCCCGATTC
GCAGCGCATCGCCTTCTATCGCCTTCTTGACGAGTTCTTCTGAGCGGGACTCTGGGGTTCGAAATGACCG
ACCAAGCGACGCCCAACCTGCCATCACGAGATTTCGATTCCACCGCCGCCTTCTATGAAAGGTTGGGCTT
CGGAATCGTTTTCCGGGACGCCGGCTGGATGATCCTCCAGCGCGGGGATCTCATGCTGGAGTTCTTCGCC
CACCCCAACTTGTTTATTGCAGCTTATAATGGTTACAAATAAAGCAATAGCATCACAAATTTCACAAATA
AAGCATTTTTTTCACTGCATTCTAGTTGTGGTTTGTCCAAACTCATCAATGTATCTTATCATGTCTGTAT
ACCGTCGACCTCTAGCTAGAGCTTGGCGTAATCATGGTCATAGCTGTTTCCTGTGTGAAATTGTTATCCG
CTCACAATTCCACACAACATACGAGCCGGAAGCATAAAGTGTAAAGCCTGGGGTGCCTAATGAGTGAGCT
AACTCACATTAATTGCGTTGCGCTCACTGCCCGCTTTCCAGTCGGGAAACCTGTCGTGCCAGCTGCATTA
ATGAATCGGCCAACGCGCGGGGAGAGGCGGTTTGCGTATTGGGCGCTCTTCCGCTTCCTCGCTCACTGAC
TCGCTGCGCTCGGTCGTTCGGCTGCGGCGAGCGGTATCAGCTCACTCAAAGGCGGTAATACGGTTATCCA
CAGAATCAGGGGATAACGCAGGAAAGAACATGTGAGCAAAAGGCCAGCAAAAGGCCAGGAACCGTAAAAA
GGCCGCGTTGCTGGCGTTTTTCCATAGGCTCCGCCCCCCTGACGAGCATCACAAAAATCGACGCTCAAGT
CAGAGGTGGCGAAACCCGACAGGACTATAAAGATACCAGGCGTTTCCCCCTGGAAGCTCCCTCGTGCGCT
CTCCTGTTCCGACCCTGCCGCTTACCGGATACCTGTCCGCCTTTCTCCCTTCGGGAAGCGTGGCGCTTTC
TCATAGCTCACGCTGTAGGTATCTCAGTTCGGTGTAGGTCGTTCGCTCCAAGCTGGGCTGTGTGCACGAA
CCCCCCGTTCAGCCCGACCGCTGCGCCTTATCCGGTAACTATCGTCTTGAGTCCAACCCGGTAAGACACG
ACTTATCGCCACTGGCAGCAGCCACTGGTAACAGGATTAGCAGAGCGAGGTATGTAGGCGGTGCTACAGA
GTTCTTGAAGTGGTGGCCTAACTACGGCTACACTAGAAGAACAGTATTTGGTATCTGCGCTCTGCTGAAG
CCAGTTACCTTCGGAAAAAGAGTTGGTAGCTCTTGATCCGGCAAACAAACCACCGCTGGTAGCGGTGGTT
TTTTTGTTTGCAAGCAGCAGATTACGCGCAGAAAAAAAGGATCTCAAGAAGATCCTTTGATCTTTTCTAC
GGGGTCTGACGCTCAGTGGAACGAAAACTCACGTTAAGGGATTTTGGTCATGAGATTATCAAAAAGGATC
TTCACCTAGATCCTTTTAAATTAAAAATGAAGTTTTAAATCAATCTAAAGTATATATGAGTAAACTTGGT
CTGACAGTTACCAATGCTTAATCAGTGAGGCACCTATCTCAGCGATCTGTCTATTTCGTTCATCCATAGT
TGCCTGACTCCCCGTCGTGTAGATAACTACGATACGGGAGGGCTTACCATCTGGCCCCAGTGCTGCAATG
ATACCGCGAGACCCACGCTCACCGGCTCCAGATTTATCAGCAATAAACCAGCCAGCCGGAAGGGCCGAGC
GCAGAAGTGGTCCTGCAACTTTATCCGCCTCCATCCAGTCTATTAATTGTTGCCGGGAAGCTAGAGTAAG
TAGTTCGCCAGTTAATAGTTTGCGCAACGTTGTTGCCATTGCTACAGGCATCGTGGTGTCACGCTCGTCG
TTTGGTATGGCTTCATTCAGCTCCGGTTCCCAACGATCAAGGCGAGTTACATGATCCCCCATGTTGTGCA
AAAAAGCGGTTAGCTCCTTCGGTCCTCCGATCGTTGTCAGAAGTAAGTTGGCCGCAGTGTTATCACTCAT
GGTTATGGCAGCACTGCATAATTCTCTTACTGTCATGCCATCCGTAAGATGCTTTTCTGTGACTGGTGAG
TACTCAACCAAGTCATTCTGAGAATAGTGTATGCGGCGACCGAGTTGCTCTTGCCCGGCGTCAATACGGG
ATAATACCGCGCCACATAGCAGAACTTTAAAAGTGCTCATCATTGGAAAACGTTCTTCGGGGCGAAAACT
CTCAAGGATCTTACCGCTGTTGAGATCCAGTTCGATGTAACCCACTCGTGCACCCAACTGATCTTCAGCA
TCTTTTACTTTCACCAGCGTTTCTGGGTGAGCAAAAACAGGAAGGCAAAATGCCGCAAAAAAGGGAATAA
GGGCGACACGGAAATGTTGAATACTCATACTCTTCCTTTTTCAATATTATTGAAGCATTTATCAGGGTTA
TTGTCTCATGAGCGGATACATATTTGAATGTATTTAGAAAAATAAACAAATAGGGGTTCCGCGCACATTT
CCCCGAAAAGTGCCACCTGACGTCGACGGATCGGGAGATCTCCCGATCCCCTATGGTGCACTCTCAGTAC
AATCTGCTCTGATGCCGCATAGTTAAGCCAGTATCTGCTCCCTGCTTGTGTGTTGGAGGTCGCT
Features (pLannotate 1.2.2; 23 found; start..end, strand, type, name):
    125..504     +  enhancer       CMV enhancer: human cytomegalovirus immediate early enhancer
    505..708     +  promoter       CMV promoter: human cytomegalovirus (CMV) immediate early promoter
    704..737     +  LTR            5' LTR (truncated) (fragment): truncated 5' long terminal repeat (LTR) from HIV-1
    753..771     +  promoter       T7 promoter: promoter for bacteriophage T7 RNA polymerase
    815..835     +  CDS            FLAG (fragment): FLAG® epitope tag, followed by an enterokinase cleavage site
    839..859     +  CDS            FLAG (fragment): FLAG® epitope tag, followed by an enterokinase cleavage site
    866..1414    +  CDS            RAP1B: RAP1B_HUMAN - Experimental evidence at protein level: Swiss-Prot protein existence level 1. GTP-binding protein that possesses intrinsic GTPase activity. Contributes to the polarizing activity of KRIT1 and CDH5 in the establishment and maintenance of correct endothelial cell polarity and vascular lumen. Required for the localization of phosphorylated PRKCZ, PARD3 and TIAM1 to the cell junction. Plays a role in the establishment of basal endothelial barrier function. From Homo sapiens (Human).
   1433..1451    -  promoter       SP6 promoter: promoter for bacteriophage SP6 RNA polymerase
   1477..1701    +  polyA_signal   bGH poly(A) signal: bovine growth hormone polyadenylation signal
   1705..1726    +  promoter       SV40 promoter (fragment): SV40 enhancer and early promoter
   1747..2175    +  rep_origin     f1 ori (sequence partly withheld): f1 bacteriophage origin of replication; arrow indicates direction of (+) strand synthesis
   2189..2518    +  promoter       SV40 promoter: SV40 enhancer and early promoter
   2585..3376    +  CDS            neo: KKA2_KLEPN - Also known as kan, nptII. Experimental evidence at protein level: Swiss-Prot protein existence level 1. Resistance to kanamycin, neomycin, paromomycin, ribostamycin, butirosin and gentamicin B. From Klebsiella pneumoniae.
   3400..3558    +  CDS            ble (fragment): BLE_KLEPN - Experimental evidence at protein level: Swiss-Prot protein existence level 1. Binding protein with a strong affinity to the bleomycin family of antibiotics. Binds to CL990; an antimitotic-antibiotic compound. From Klebsiella pneumoniae.
   3553..3674    +  polyA_signal   SV40 poly(A) signal: SV40 polyadenylation signal
   3747..3763    -  protein_bind   lac operator: The lac repressor binds to the lac operator to inhibit transcription in E. coli. This inhibition can be relieved by adding lactose or isopropyl-β-D-thiogalactopyranoside (IPTG). lac repressor encoded by lacI
   3771..3801    -  promoter       lac promoter: promoter for the E. coli lac operon
   3816..3837    -  protein_bind   CAP binding site: CAP binding activates transcription in the presence of cAMP. E. coli catabolite activator protein
   3850..3942    -  CDS            lacI (fragment): lac repressor; lacI; The lac repressor binds to the lac operator to inhibit transcription in E. coli. This inhibition can be relieved by adding lactose or isopropyl-β-D-thiogalactopyranoside (IPTG).
   4125..4713    -  rep_origin     ori: high-copy-number ColE1/pMB1/pBR322/pUC origin of replication
   4884..5744    -  CDS            AmpR: β-lactamase; bla; confers resistance to ampicillin, carbenicillin, and related antibiotics
   5745..5849    -  promoter       AmpR promoter: bla
   5908..5960    -  misc_feature   bom (fragment): basis of mobility region from pBR322
