[The description below was written by a language model from this plasmid's Addgene catalogue record and pLannotate feature annotations shown in this document.]
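Description:
Flag-Rap1b V12 is a pcDNA3-based mammalian expression plasmid of about 6 kb that encodes bovine Rap1b carrying the G12V substitution, which the record says was introduced by site-directed mutagenesis. In Ras-family small GTPases, a valine at position 12 generally impairs GTP hydrolysis and keeps the protein in its active, GTP-bound state. The "V12" name is consistent with a constitutively active form, although the record does not state this. The roughly 555 bp insert was cloned between EcoRI and XbaI sites. It sits downstream of the human CMV immediate-early enhancer and promoter and upstream of the bovine growth hormone polyadenylation signal. An N-terminal FLAG epitope supplied by the backbone is fused to the coding sequence. The automated annotation detects two adjacent FLAG fragments just before the open reading frame, and it matches the insert to human RAP1B, presumably by close homology to the bovine gene listed in the catalogue entry. T7 and SP6 promoters flank the cloning region and can serve as sequencing primer sites or for in vitro transcription.

In E. coli the plasmid is maintained by a high-copy ColE1/pUC-type origin and selected with ampicillin through the β-lactamase gene. An f1 origin is also present, allowing single-stranded DNA production. For mammalian cells, an SV40 early promoter drives a neomycin phosphotransferase cassette ending in the SV40 poly(A) signal, which permits G418 selection of stable transfectants. Other small annotated fragments (HIV-1 LTR, ble, lacI, bom) are probably backbone remnants or chance matches. The construct is intended for expression of epitope-tagged mutant Rap1b in mammalian cells, and the associated publication concerns Rap1 activation by Epac1 at the nuclear envelope.
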