Addgene plasmid #118323: Flag-Rap1b V12
Purpose: Expression of bovine Rap1b
Depositing lab: Philip Stork. Depositing organization: Oregon Health & Science University. Publication: The interaction of Epac1 and Ran promotes Rap1 activation at the nuclear envelope. Liu C, Takahashi M, Li Y, Dillon TJ, Kaech S, Stork PJ. Mol Cell Biol. 2010 Aug;30(16):3956-69. doi: 10.1128/MCB.00242-10. Epub 2010 Jun 14. PubMed 20547757.
Backbone
  Vector backbone: pcDNA3
  Backbone manufacturer: invitrogen
  Vector type: Mammalian Expression
Growth in bacteria
  Bacterial resistance: Ampicillin, 100 μg/mL
  Growth temperature: 37°C
  Growth strain: DH5alpha
  Copy number: High Copy
Gene/Insert
  Gene/Insert name: Rap1b V12
  Species: B. taurus (bovine)
  Insert size (bp): 555
  Mutation: G12V
  Entrez Gene: RAP1B
  Promoter: CMV
  Tag / fusion protein: Flag (N terminal on backbone)
  Cloning method: Restriction Enzyme; 5′ cloning site EcoRI (unknown if destroyed); 3′ cloning site XbaI (unknown if destroyed)
  Sequencing primers: 5′ T7
Terms and licenses: Academic/Nonprofit Terms; Industry Terms: Not Available to Industry
Depositor comments: site directed mutagenesis
How to cite: Flag-Rap1b V12 was a gift from Philip Stork (Addgene plasmid # 118323 ; http://n2t.net/addgene:118323 ; RRID:Addgene_118323)
